>Addgene plasmid #159029 | pMSR:MSMEG_0149:Dendra | addgene full sequence | sequence record 315576 | Addgene NGS Result
TGATAGAGTTTGTCCTCCCTATCAGTGATAGATAGGCTTAAGGAGTAATACGACTCACTATAGGGAGAAG
GAGGCCATTATGAGCGCTGAGGCCCACTGTCCCGGCCCGGCCCCACAAGGGCCGGACCGGGACACCGGCG
TCCCAACCGGCCCCATACCGGGCAGTTCCAAGTGCTACCGCGATCCCGTCGGCGCACCCGGCGGGCGCGT
GCCCTTCCGTCGCGTACATCTGTCGGGCGGAAGGCATCTCGACCTCTACGACACGTCGGGGCCCTACACC
GAAACCGACACCCCCGCCCGTCTGGCCACGGGTCTGCCGTCGCGTCCCGGTGTGGTGACCGACCGTGGCA
CCCAGTTGCAGCGCGCCCGTGAGGGCGTCGTCACCAGCGAGATGGCGTTCGTCGCCGCCCGGGAAAGTCT
GCGCCCCAAGGTGGTCCGCGACGCAGTCGCCGCGGGCCACGCCGTGATCCCGGCGAATCACCGTCACCCC
GAGAGCGAACCGATGATCATCGGCAGGGCGTTTCGCGTCAAGGTCAACGCCGGTATCGGCTCGCCGCCGG
ACGCGGTGATCGGTGACATGGTGCGGGCGATCCGGTGGGGCGCCGACATCGTGACGGACCTGTCCGGCAG
CGACTGCGACCGCATGGTGCGCAACATGCCCGTGCCGGTGGGTACGGTGCCGCTGTACCAGGCACTCGGC
CGGGTCCACGGCGACATCGCCGCGTTGACCTGGAACACGTTCTGCGACACCGTGATCGAACAGGCCGAGA
GCGGAGTCGACTGCATGACGGTGCATGCCGGCCTGCGCCGCGAACATCTGTCGCTCGCCGCGGGCCGGAT
CACCGGCATCGTCAGCCGCGGCGGGGCCGTCATCGCCGACTGGTGCCTGCTGCACAACGCGGAATCCTTT
CTGTACGCCCATTTCGACCAGCTGTGCGAGACCCTGGCGCGGTACGACGTCACGCTGGCGCTGGCCGCGG
GCCTACAGCCGGGCTCTGTGGCCGACGCCAACGACGCCGCACAGATCGCCGAACTGCGCACGCTGGGTCA
GCTGGCCAGGGTCGCGCACCGGCACGGCGTGCAGGTGGTGGTCGAGGGGCCGGGCCGCGTGCCGATGCAC
AAGATCGCCGAGAGCGTGCGCATTCATCAGCAGTTGTGCCGCAATGCCCCGTCGTACACCATCGGCCCAC
TCACCACCGACGTCGCACCCGAGCACGACCACGCCACCGCGGTTATCGGCGCCGCCGTCGCGGCCCAGGC
CGGCACATCCATGCTGTGCTGCCTGCCCCGGCCAGCCCGCCTGCGCGAATCGGTCATCGCTCACAAGATC
GCGGCGCATTCGGCAGATCTGGCCAAGGGGCACCCTCAGGCCCACGAGCACGATCACGCGATCTCCCGGG
CACGCTGCGAGACGCACTGCCGCGACCGGCTCGCGCTCTCCCCCGATCCCGACGCCGCGTTCACCGGCCA
CGATCACTCGAAGGGGAGCTACCTGCCGTTTCCTAAGCTTGGTGCGGCCGCGGGCAACACGCCTGGCATC
AATCTGATCAAGGAGGACATGCGTGTCAAGGTGCATATGGAGGGCAACGTGAACGGTCACGCCTTCGTGA
TCGAGGGGGAGGGTAAGGGTAAGCCTTACGAAGGGACCCAGACCGCCAACCTCACCGTCAAGGAGGGCGC
CCCTCTCCCATTCTCGTACGATATCCTCACTACCGCGGTGCATTACGGGAACCGCGTGTTCACCAAGTAC
CCCGAGGATATCCCTGACTACTTCAAGCAGAGCTTCCCGGAGGGATACTCCTGGGAGCGGACGATGACCT
TCGAAGACAAGGGTATCTGTACGATCCGCAGCGACATCTCGCTGGAAGGGGACTGTTTCTTCCAGAACGT
CCGTTTCAAGGGGACCAACTTTCCGCCGAACGGCCCGGTCATGCAGAAGAAGACCCTCAAGTGGGAGCCG
AGCACGGAGAAGCTGCACGTTCGGGACGGCCTCCTGGTCGGCAACATCAACATGGCGCTGCTGCTGGAAG
GCGGCGGCCACTACCTATGCGACTTCAAGACCACGTACAAAGCGAAGAAGGTCGTCCAGCTGCCCGACGC
GCACTTCGTGGACCACCGCATCGAAATCCTGGGGAACGATTCGGACTACAACAAGGTCAAGTTGTACGAG
CACGCTGTGGCACGCTATAGCCCGCTCCCGTCGCAGGTCTGGTTCGAAGGCGGCGGCGGGGAGAACCTGT
ATTTCCAGGACTACAAGGACGACGACGACAAGTGATTTAAATAACCCCTTGGGGCCTCTAAACGGGTCTT
GAGGGGTTTTTTGTTAACTAGCGTACGATCGAATTCCTGCAGCTCACGGTAACTGATGCCGTATTTGCAG
TACCAGCGTACGGCCCACAGAATGATGTCACGCTGAAAATGCCGGCCTTTGAATGGGTTCATGTGCAGCT
CCATCAGCAAAAGGGGATGATAAGTTTATCACCACCGACTATTTGCAACAGTGCCGTTGATCGTGCTATG
ATCGACTGATGTCATCAGCGGTGGAGTGCAATGTCGTGCAATACGAATGGCGAAAAGCCGAGCTCATCGG
TCAGCTTCTCAACCTTGGGGTTACCCCCGGCGGTGTGCTGCTGGTCCACAGCTCCTTCCGTAGCGTCCGG
CCCCTCGAAGATGGGCCACTTGGACTGATCGAGGCCCTGCGTGCTACGCTGGGTCCGGGAGGGACGCTCG
TCATGCCCTCGTGGTCAGGTCTGGACGACGAGCCGTTCGATCCTGCCACGTCGCCCGTTACACCGGACCT
TGGAGTTGTCTCTGACACATTCTGGCGCCTGCCAAATGTAAAGCGCAGCGCCCATCCATTTGCCTTTGCG
GCAGCGGGGCCACAGGCAGAGCAGATCATCTCTGATCCATTGCCCCTGCCACCTTACTCGCCTGCAAGCC
CGGTCGCCCGTGTCCATGAACTCGATGGGCAGGTACTTCTCCTCGGCGTGGGACACGATGCCAACACGAC
GCTGCATCTTGCCGAGTTGATGGCAAAGGTTCCCTATGGGGTGCCGAGACACTGCACCATTCTTCAGGAT
GGCAAGTTGGTACGCGTCGATTATCTCGAGAATGACCACTGCTGTGAGCGCTTTGCCTTGGCGGACAGGT
GGCTCAAGGAGAAGAGCCTTCAGAAGGAAGGTCCAGTCGGTCATGCCTTTGCTCGGTTGATCCGCTCCCG
CGACATTGTGGCGACAGCCCTGGGTCAACTGGGCCGAGATCCGTTGATCTTCCTGCATCCGCCAGAGGCG
GGATGCGAAGAATGCGATGCCGCTCGCCAGTCGATTGGCTGAGCTCATGAGCGGAGAACGAGATGACGTT
GGAGGGGCAAGGTCGCGCTGATTGCTGGGGCAACACGGGGGATCCACTAGTTCCATGAGCGTCAGACCCC
GTAGAAAAGATCAAAGGATCTTCTTGAGATCCTTTTTTTCTGCGCGTAATCTGCTGCTTGCAAACAAAAA
AACCACCGCTACCAGCGGTGGTTTGTTTGCCGGATCAAGAGCTACCAACTCTTTTTCCGAAGGTAACTGG
CTTCAGCAGAGCGCAGATACCAAATACTGTCCTTCTAGTGTAGCCGTAGTTAGGCCACCACTTCAAGAAC
TCTGTAGCACCGCCTACATACCTCGCTCTGCTAATCCTGTTACCAGTGGCTGCTGCCAGTGGCGATAAGT
CGTGTCTTACCGGGTTGGACTCAAGACGATAGTTACCGGATAAGGCGCAGCGGTCGGGCTGAACGGGGGG
TTCGTGCACACAGCCCAGCTTGGAGCGAACGACCTACACCGAACTGAGATACCTACAGCGTGAGCTATGA
GAAAGCGCCACGCTTCCCGAGGGGAGAAAGGCGGACAGGTATCCGGTAAGCGGCAGGGTCGGAACAGGAG
AGCGCACGAGGGAGCTTCCAGGGGGAAACGCCTGGTATCTTTATAGTCCTGTCGGGTTTCGCCACCTCTG
ACTTGAGCGTCGATTTTTGTGATGCTCGTCAGGGGGGCGGAGCCTATGGAAAAACGCCAGCAACGCGGCC
TTTTTACGGTTCCTGGCCTTTTGCTGGCCTTTTGCTCACATGTTCTTTCCTGCGTTATCCCCTGATTCTG
TGGATAACCGTATTACCGCCTTTGAGTGAGCTGATACCGCTCGCCGCAGCCGAACGACCGAGCGCAACGC
GTGCGGCCGCGGTACCCGGGGATCCTCTAGAGTCGACCACCAAGGGCACCATCTCTGCTTGGGCCACCCC
GTTGGCCGCAGCCAGCTCGCTGAGAGCCGTGAACGACAGGGCGAACGCCAGCCCGCCGACGGCGAGGGTT
CCGACCGCTGCAACTCCCGGTGCAACCTTGTCCCGGTCTATTCTCTTCACTGCACCAGCTCCAATCTGGT
GTGAATGCCCCTCGTCTGTTCGCGCAGGCGGGGGGCTCTATTCGTTTGTCAGCATCGAAAGTAGCCAGAT
CAGGGATGCGTTGCAACCGCGTATGCCCAGGTCAGAAGAGTCGCACAAGAGTTGCAGACCCCTGGAAAGA
AAAATGGCCAGAGGGCGAAAACACCCTCTGACCAGCGGAGCGGGCGACGGGAATCGAACCCGCGTAGCTA
GTTTGGAAGAATGGGTGTCTGCCGACCACATATGGGCCGGTCAAGATAGGTTTTTACCCCCTCTCGGCTG
CATCCTCTAAGTGGAAAGAAATTGCAGGTCGTAGAAGCGCGTTGAAGCCTGAGAGTTGCACAGGAGTTGC
AACCCGGTAGCCTTGTTCACGACGAGAGGAGACCTAGTTGGCACGTCGCGGATGGGGATCGCTGAAGACT
CAGCGCAGCGGGAGGATCCAAGCCTCATACGTCAACCCGCAGGACGGTGTGAGGTACTACGCGCTGCAGA
CCTACGACAACAAGATGGACGCCGAAGCCTGGCTCGCGGGCGAGAAGCGGCTCATCGAGATGGAGACCTG
GACCCCTCCACAGGACCGGGCGAAGAAGGCAGCCGCCAGCGCCATCACGCTGGAGGAGTACACCCGGAAG
TGGCTCGTGGAGCGCGACCTCGCAGACGGCACCAGGGATCTGTACAGCGGGCACGCGGAGCGCCGCATCT
ACCCGGTGCTAGGTGAAGTGGCGGTCACAGAGATGACGCCAGCTCTGGTGCGTGCGTGGTGGGCCGGGAT
GGGTAGGAAGCACCCGACTGCCCGCCGGCATGCCTACAACGTCCTCCGGGCGGTGATGAACACAGCGGTC
GAGGACAAGCTGATCGCAGAGAACCCGTGCCGGATCGAGCAGAAGGCAGCCGATGAGCGCGACGTAGAGG
CGCTGACGCCTGAGGAGCTGGACATCGTCGCCGCTGAGATCTTCGAGCACTACCGGATCGCGGCATACAT
CCTGGCGTGGACGAGCCTCCGGTTCGGAGAGCTGATCGAGCTTCGCCGCAAGGACATCGTGGACGACGGC
ATGACGATGAAGCTCCGGGTGCGCCGTGGCGCTTCCCGCGTGGGGAACAAGATCGTCGTTGGCAACGCCA
AGACCGTCCGGTCGAAGCGTCCTGTGACGGTTCCGCCTCACGTCGCGGAGATGATCCGAGCGCACATGAA
GGACCGTACGAAGATGAACAAGGGCCCCGAGGCATTCCTGGTGACCACGACGCAGGGCAACCGGCTGTCG
AAGTCCGCGTTCACCAAGTCGCTGAAGCGTGGCTACGCCAAGATCGGTCGGCCGGAACTCCGCATCCACG
ACCTCCGCGCTGTCGGCGCTACGTTCGCCGCTCAGGCAGGTGCGACGACCAAGGAGCTGATGGCCCGTCT
CGGTCACACGACTCCTAGGATGGCGATGAAGTACCAGATGGCGTCTGAGGCCCGCGACGAGGCTATCGCT
GAGGCGATGTCCAAGCTGGCCAAGACCTCCTGAAACGCAAAAAGCCCCCCTCCCAAGGACACTGAGTCCT
AAAGAGGGGGGTTTCTTGTCAGTACGCGAAGAACCACGCCTGGCCGCGAGCGCCAGCACCGCCGCTCTGT
GCGGAGACCTGGGCACCAGCCCCGCCGCCGCCAGGAGCATTGCCGTTCCCGCCAGAAATCTAGACGGTGA
CCACAACGCGCCCGCTTTGATCGGGGACGTCGAAATATTGGATCGTCGGCACCGTCACGGCCGTGGGAGG
CGGCACGATCCGCGACGTGATGATCGGCCGCATCCCCACGGTGCTGCGCAGTGAGCTCTACGCCATCCCG
GCGTTGATCTGTGCGTTCGCACGCACAGGCCCGGTGTGAGAAGGGTCTCTGACGAGCGGGAGAACTCCCT
ATCAG
Features (pLannotate 1.2.2; 14 found; start..end, strand, type, name):
     15..32      +  promoter       tight TRE promoter (fragment): Tet-responsive promoter PTight, consisting of seven tet operator sequences followed by the minimal CMV promoter
     46..64      +  promoter       T7 promoter: promoter for bacteriophage T7 RNA polymerase
    140..1474    +  CDS            thiC (fragment): THIC_MYCTU - Experimental evidence at protein level: Swiss-Prot protein existence level 1. Catalyzes the synthesis of the hydroxymethylpyrimidine phosphate (HMP-P) moiety of thiamine from aminoimidazole ribotide (AIR) in a radical S-adenosyl-L-methionine (SAM)-dependent reaction. From Mycobacterium tuberculosis (strain ATCC 25618 / H37Rv).
   1526..2212    +  CDS            Dendra2: Dendra2 is a photoconvertible green fluorescent protein published in 2006, derived from Dendronephthya sp.. It has high acid sensitivity.
   2252..2272    +  CDS            FLAG (fragment): FLAG® epitope tag, followed by an enterokinase cleavage site
   2281..2323    +  terminator     T7 terminator (fragment): transcription terminator for bacteriophage T7 RNA polymerase
   2529..3329    +  CDS            ApmR: aminoglycoside 3-N-acetyltransferase type IV ; aac(3)IV; confers resistance to apramycin (Paget and Davies, 1996)
   3396..3413    -  misc_feature   MCS (fragment): pBluescript multiple cloning site
   3454..4042    +  rep_origin     ori: high-copy-number ColE1/pMB1/pBR322/pUC origin of replication
   4210..4238    +  misc_feature   MCS (fragment): pUC18/19 multiple cloning site
   4798..5910    +  CDS            33: VINT_BPML5 - Also known as int. Protein inferred from homology: Swiss-Prot protein existence level 3. Integrase is necessary for integration of the phage into the host genome by site-specific recombination. From Mycobacterium phage L5 (Mycobacteriophage L5).
   5972..6076    -  CDS            32 (fragment): VG32_BPML5 - Protein predicted: Swiss-Prot protein existence level 4. From Mycobacterium phage L5 (Mycobacteriophage L5).
   6132..6236    +  CDS            Y4104_STRCO (fragment): Protein inferred from homology: Swiss-Prot protein existence level 3. From Streptomyces coelicolor (strain ATCC BAA-471 / A3(2) / M145).
   6294..8       +  promoter       tight TRE promoter (fragment) (across the origin): Tet-responsive promoter PTight, consisting of seven tet operator sequences followed by the minimal CMV promoter
