[The description below was written by a language model from this plasmid's Addgene catalogue record and pLannotate feature annotations shown in this document.]
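Description:
pMSR:MSMEG_0149:Dendra is a 6.3 kb shuttle-type bacterial expression plasmid built on the pMSR:Dendra backbone, part of a mycobacterial systems resource collection. It replicates at high copy in E. coli through a ColE1/pUC-type origin and is selected with apramycin via the aac(3)IV acetyltransferase gene. It carries no mycobacterial replication origin. Instead it encodes the mycobacteriophage L5 integrase with adjacent L5 sequence, which allows site-specific, single-copy integration at the L5 attachment site in the mycobacterial chromosome.

The insert is the M. smegmatis open reading frame MSMEG_0149, introduced by ligation-independent cloning. The automated annotation matches it to the M. tuberculosis ThiC protein, the enzyme that forms the hydroxymethylpyrimidine phosphate moiety of thiamine, which suggests it is a homologue, although the catalogue entry does not name a gene product. The coding sequence is fused at its C terminus through a Gly-Ala linker to Dendra2, a green-to-red photoconvertible fluorescent protein, followed by a single FLAG epitope and a T7 terminator.

The record lists the promoter as pmycTetO, a mycobacterial promoter carrying tet operators. The short "tight TRE" fragments flagged upstream most likely reflect these tetO sites rather than a mammalian Tet-responsive promoter. A T7 promoter lies between this region and the insert, consistent with the stated purpose of T7-driven expression of the fusion in E. coli. The design therefore supports protein production and FLAG-based detection in E. coli, as well as expression and fluorescence localisation of the tagged protein after integration in mycobacteria.
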