Addgene plasmid #159029: pMSR:MSMEG_0149:Dendra
Purpose: T7 expression of C-term fluorescent fusion in E. coli
Depositing lab: Keith Derbyshire & Joseph Wade. Depositing organization: Wadsworth Center, New York State Department of Health. Publication: A Mycobacterial Systems Resource for the Research Community. Judd JA, Canestrari J, Clark R, Joseph A, Lapierre P, Lasek-Nesselquist E, Mir M, Palumbo M, Smith C, Stone M, Upadhyay A, Wirth SE, Dedrick RM, Meier CG, Russell DA, Dills A, Dove E, Kester J, Wolf ID, Zhu J, Rubin ER, Fortune S, Hatfull GF, Gray TA, Wade JT, Derbyshire KM. mBio. 2021 Mar 2;12(2). pii: mBio.02401-20. doi: 10.1128/mBio.02401-20. PubMed 33653882.
Backbone
  Vector backbone: pMSR:Dendra
  Vector type: Bacterial Expression ; Integrating Mycobacterial Expression Vector attL5
Growth in bacteria
  Bacterial resistance: Apramycin, 25 μg/mL
  Growth temperature: 37°C
  Growth strain: DH5alpha
  Copy number: High Copy
Gene/Insert
  Gene/Insert name: MSMEG_0149
  Species: M. smegmatis
  Promoter: pmycTetO
  Tag / fusion protein: Gly-Ala Linker/Dendra2/1x Flag Tag (C terminal on insert)
  Cloning method: Ligation Independent Cloning
  Sequencing primers: 5′ TGATAGAGTTTGTCCTCCCTATCAG; 3′ TCCATATGCACCTTGACACG
Terms and licenses: Academic/Nonprofit Terms; Industry Terms: Not Available to Industry
Depositor comments: NCBI reference sequence: CP000480.1. 5' cloning site: Ase1, destroyed during cloning. 3' cloning site: HindIII, not destroyed during cloning
How to cite: pMSR:MSMEG_0149:Dendra was a gift from Keith Derbyshire & Joseph Wade (Addgene plasmid # 159029 ; http://n2t.net/addgene:159029 ; RRID:Addgene_159029)
